>Addgene plasmid #217487 | pcDNA3.1-Hyg-nCas9n | addgene full sequence | sequence record 430349 | Addgene NGS Result
GACGGATCGGGAGATCTCCCGATCCCCTATGGTGCACTCTCAGTACAATCTGCTCTGATGCCGCATAGTT
AAGCCAGTATCTGCTCCCTGCTTGTGTGTTGGAGGTCGCTGAGTAGTGCGCGAGCAAAATTTAAGCTACA
ACAAGGCAAGGCTTGACCGACAATTGCATGAAGAATCTGCTTAGGGTTAGGCGTTTTGCGCTGCTTCGCG
ATGTACGGGCCAGATATACGCGTTGACATTGATTATTGACTAGTTATTAATAGTAATCAATTACGGGGTC
ATTAGTTCATAGCCCATATATGGAGTTCCGCGTTACATAACTTACGGTAAATGGCCCGCCTGGCTGACCG
CCCAACGACCCCCGCCCATTGACGTCAATAATGACGTATGTTCCCATAGTAACGCCAATAGGGACTTTCC
ATTGACGTCAATGGGTGGAGTATTTACGGTAAACTGCCCACTTGGCAGTACATCAAGTGTATCATATGCC
AAGTACGCCCCCTATTGACGTCAATGACGGTAAATGGCCCGCCTGGCATTATGCCCAGTACATGACCTTA
TGGGACTTTCCTACTTGGCAGTACATCTACGTATTAGTCATCGCTATTACCATGGTGATGCGGTTTTGGC
AGTACATCAATGGGCGTGGATAGCGGTTTGACTCACGGGGATTTCCAAGTCTCCACCCCATTGACGTCAA
TGGGAGTTTGTTTTGGCACCAAAATCAACGGGACTTTCCAAAATGTCGTAACAACTCCGCCCCATTGACG
CAAATGGGCGGTAGGCGTGTACGGTGGGAGGTCTATATAAGCAGAGCTCTCTGGCTAACTAGAGAACCCA
CTGCTTACTGGCTTATCGAAATTAATACGACTCACTATAGGGAGACCCAAGCTGGCTAGCGTTTAAACTT
AAGCTTGATTTAGGTGACACTATAGAATACAAGCTACTTGTTCTTTTTGCAGGATCCGATCCAATGTCGA
CGCCACCATGGCTTCTCCACCTAAGAAGAAGAGAAAGGTGGGAAGCATGGATAAGAAGTATAGCATCGGC
CTGGATATTGGAACTAACTCCGTGGGTTGGGCAGTGATTACAGACGACTACAAGGTCCCTAGCAAGAAAT
TTAAGGTGCTGGGTAACACCGACAGGCACAGCATCAAGAAAAATCTGATTGGAGCCCTGCTGTTCGGTTC
TGGAGAGACTGCCGAAGCAACACGCCTGAAAAGAACAGCAAGAAGGCGCTATACCAGAAGGAAGAATAGA
ATCTGTTACCTGCAGGAGATTTTCTCTAACGAAATGGCTAAGGTGGACGATTCATTCTTTCATAGGCTGG
AGGAAAGTTTCCTGGTCGAGGAAGATAAGAAACACGAGCGCCATCCTATCTTTGGAAACATTGTGGACGA
GGTCGCCTATCACGAAAAATACCCAACCATCTATCATCTGCGCAAGAAACTGGCTGACTCTACTGATAAA
GCCGACCTGAGACTGATCTATCTGGCTCTGGCCCACATGATTAAGTTCAGGGGTCATTTTCTGATCGAGG
GCGATCTGAACCCCGACAATTCCGATGTGGACAAGCTGTTCATCCAGCTGGTCCAGATTTACAATCAGCT
GTTTGAGGAAAACCCTATTAATGCTTCCAGAGTGGACGCAAAAGCTATCCTGTCAGCCAGGCTGTCCAAG
TCACGCAGACTGGAGAACCTGATTGCACAGCTGCCCGGAGAAAAGAGGAACGGTCTGTTTGGAAATCTGA
TCGCTCTGAGTCTGGGCCTGACTCCTAACTTCAAAAGCAATTTTGATCTGGCTGAGGACGCCAAACTGCA
GCTGTCAAAGGACACATATGACGATGACCTGGATAACCTGCTGGCACAGATCGGAGATCAGTACGCTGAC
CTGTTCCTGGCTGCCAAAAATCTGTCCGACGCAATCCTGCTGTCAGATATTCTGAGAGTGAACAGCGAGA
TTACAAAAGCTCCTCTGAGTGCCAGCATGATCAAGAGATATGACGAGCACCATCAGGATCTGACCCTGCT
GAAGGCTCTGGTCAGGCAGCAGCTGCCAGAGAAGTACAAGGAAATTTTCTTTGATCAGTCCAAGAACGGC
TACGCCGGTTATATCGACGGAGGCGCATCACAGGAGGAATTCTACAAGTTTATCAAACCTATTCTGGAGA
AGATGGACGGAACTGAGGAACTGCTGGTGAAACTGAATAGAGAGGACCTGCTGAGGAAGCAGCGCACATT
TGATAACGGTTCCATCCCACACCAGATTCATCTGGGAGAGCTGCACGCTATCCTGAGGCGCCAGGAAGAC
TTCTACCCCTTTCTGAAAGATAACCGCGAGAAGATCGAAAAAATTCTGACCTTCAGAATCCCTTACTATG
TGGGTCCACTGGCTCGCGGAAACAGCAGATTTGCCTGGATGACTCGCAAATCCGAGGAAACCATTACTCC
TTGGAACTTCGAGGAAGTGGTCGATAAGGGCGCCTCTGCACAGTCCTTCATCGAGAGAATGACTAATTTT
GACAAAAACCTGCCCAATGAGAAAGTGCTGCCTAAGCACTCCCTGCTGTACGAGTATTTCACTGTCTATA
ACGAACTGACAAAGGTGAAATACGTCACCGAGGGCATGAGAAAGCCAGCCTTCCTGTCAGGAGAGCAGAA
GAAAGCAATCGTGGATCTGCTGTTTAAAACCAACAGGAAAGTGACTGTCAAGCAGCTGAAGGAGGACTAC
TTCAAGAAAATTGAATGCTTCGATTCCGTGGAGATCAGCGGAGTCGAAGACAGATTTAACGCAAGCCTGG
GCGCTTACCACGATCTGCTGAAGATCATTAAGGATAAAGACTTCCTGGACAACGAGGAAAATGAGGATAT
CCTGGAAGACATTGTGCTGACACTGACCCTGTTTGAGGACAGAGGAATGATCGAGGAAAGACTGAAAACC
TATGCTCATCTGTTCGATGACAAGGTGATGAAACAGCTGAAGAGAAGGCGCTACACTGGCTGGGGTAGAC
TGAGCAGGAAGCTGATCAACGGCATTAGGGATAAACAGTCAGGAAAGACAATCCTGGACTTTCTGAAAAG
TGATGGCTTCGCCAACCGCAATTTTATGCAGCTGATTCACGATGACAGTCTGACCTTCAAAGAGGACATC
CAGAAGGCTCAGGTGTCTGGACAGGGCCACTCCCTGCATGAGCAGATTGCAAACCTGGCTGGAAGCCCAG
CCATCAAGAAAGGCATTCTGCAGACAGTGAAAATCGTCGATGAGCTGGTGAAAGTCATGGGCCATAAGCC
CGAAAACATCGTGATTGAGATGGCTCGCGAAAATCAGACAACCCAGAAGGGTCAGAAGAACAGTAGAGAG
AGGATGAAAAGAATCGAGGAAGGCATTAAGGAGCTGGGTAGCCAGATCCTGAAAGAGCACCCAGTGGAAA
ACACACAGCTGCAGAATGAGAAGCTGTATCTGTACTATCTGCAGAATGGAAGAGATATGTACGTGGACCA
GGAGCTGGATATTAACAGGCTGTCTGATTACGACGTGGATCATATCGTCCCCCAGAGTTTCATCAAAGAT
GACAGCATTGACAACAAGGTGCTGACCAGGTCCGACAAAAACAGAGGAAAATCAGATAATGTCCCTAGTG
AGGAAGTGGTCAAGAAAATGAAGAACTACTGGAGACAGCTGCTGAATGCCAAACTGATCACTCAGAGGAA
GTTTGATAACCTGACAAAAGCAGAGCGCGGTGGACTGTCAGAACTGGACAAAGCTGGATTCATCAAGAGG
CAGCTGGTGGAAACACGCCAGATCACTAAACACGTCGCACAGATTCTGGATAGTCGCATGAACACAAAGT
ACGATGAGAATGACAAACTGATCAGAGAAGTGAAGGTCATTACCCTGAAGAGTAAACTGGTCAGCGACTT
TAGGAAAGATTTCCAGTTTTATAAGGTCCGCGAGATTAACAATTATCACCATGCCCATGACGCATACCTG
AACGCCGTGGTCGGTACCGCACTGATCAAGAAATACCCAAAACTGGAGAGCGAATTCGTGTACGGAGACT
ATAAGGTGTACGATGTCAGAAAAATGATCGCCAAGTCCGAGCAGGAAATTGGAAAAGCTACTGCCAAGTA
TTTCTTTTACTCAAACATCATGAATTTCTTTAAGACAGAGATCACCCTGGCCAATGGAGAAATCCGCAAA
AGGCCCCTGATTGAGACAAACGGAGAGACAGGCGAAATCGTGTGGGACAAAGGCAGAGATTTTGCAACCG
TGAGGAAGGTCCTGAGCATGCCTCAAGTGAATATCGTCAAGAAAACTGAGGTGCAGACAGGCGGTTTCTC
AAAAGAAAGTATTCTGCCAAAACGCAACTCTGATAAGCTGATCGCTAGAAAGAAAGACTGGGACCCTAAG
AAGTATGGAGGCTTTGACTCTCCCACTGTGGCATACTCCGTCCTGGTGGTCGCTAAGGTGGAGAAGGGCA
AAAGCAAGAAACTGAAATCTGTCAAGGAGCTGCTGGGTATCACAATTATGGAGAGAAGCTCTTTCGAGAA
GAACCCAATCGATTTTCTGGAGGCCAAAGGTTATAAGGAAGTGAAGAAAGACCTGATCATTAAACTGCCC
AAGTACAGTCTGTTTGAGCTGGAAAACGGCAGGAAACGCATGCTGGCAAGCGCTGGAGAGCTGCAGAAAG
GCAATGAACTGGCCCTGCCTTCTAAGTACGTGAACTTCCTGTATCTGGCAAGCCACTACGAGAAGCTGAA
AGGATCTCCAGAGGATAACGAACAGAAACAGCTGTTTGTGGAGCAGCACAAGCATTATCTGGACGAGATC
ATTGAACAGATTAGCGAGTTCTCTAAAAGAGTGATCCTGGCCGACGCAAATCTGGATAAGGTCCTGTCTG
CTTACAACAAACACAGAGATAAGCCCATCAGGGAGCAGGCCGAAAATATCATTCATCTGTTCACTCTGAC
AAACCTGGGCGCACCTGCAGCTTTCAAGTACTTCGACACTACAATCGATAGAAAGAGGTACACCTCCACT
AAGGAGGTGCTGGACGCTACACTGATCCATCAGAGTATTACCGGCCTGTACGAAACAAGGATTGACCTGT
CTCAGCTGGGTGGCGACTCACCGGTGAGATCTCCTAAGAAGAAGAGAAAGGTGTGACCGCGGAATCTAGA
GGGCCCGTTTAAACCCGCTGATCAGCCTCGACTGTGCCTTCTAGTTGCCAGCCATCTGTTGTTTGCCCCT
CCCCCGTGCCTTCCTTGACCCTGGAAGGTGCCACTCCCACTGTCCTTTCCTAATAAAATGAGGAAATTGC
ATCGCATTGTCTGAGTAGGTGTCATTCTATTCTGGGGGGTGGGGTGGGGCAGGACAGCAAGGGGGAGGAT
TGGGAAGACAATAGCAGGCATGCTGGGGATGCGGTGGGCTCTATGGCTTCTGAGGCGGAAAGAACCAGCT
GGGGCTCTAGGGGGTATCCCC
[124 nt withheld, positions 5482-5605]
C
[91 nt withheld, positions 5607-5697]
A
[49 nt withheld, positions 5699-5747]
CCTTTGACGTTGGAGTCCACGTTCTTT
[37 nt withheld, positions 5775-5811]
ACCCTATCTCGGTCTATTCTTTTGATTTATAAGGGATTTTGCCGATTTCGGCCTATTGGTTAAAAAATGA
GCTGATTTAACAAAAATTTAACGCGAATTAATTCTGTGGAATGTGTGTCAGTTAGGGTGTGGAAAGTCCC
CAGGCTCCCCAGCAGGCAGAAGTATGCAAAGCATGCATCTCAATTAGTCAGCAACCAGGTGTGGAAAGTC
CCCAGGCTCCCCAGCAGGCAGAAGTATGCAAAGCATGCATCTCAATTAGTCAGCAACCATAGTCCCGCCC
CTAACTCCGCCCATCCCGCCCCTAACTCCGCCCAGTTCCGCCCATTCTCCGCCCCATGGCTGACTAATTT
TTTTTATTTATGCAGAGGCCGAGGCCGCCTCTGCCTCTGAGCTATTCCAGAAGTAGTGAGGAGGCTTTTT
TGGAGGCCTAGGCTTTTGCAAAAAGCTCCCGGGAGCTTGTATATCCATTTTCGGATCTGATCAGCACGTG
ATGAAAAAGCCTGAACTCACCGCGACGTCTGTCGAGAAGTTTCTGATCGAAAAGTTCGACAGCGTCTCCG
ACCTGATGCAGCTCTCGGAGGGCGAAGAATCTCGTGCTTTCAGCTTCGATGTAGGAGGGCGTGGATATGT
CCTGCGGGTAAATAGCTGCGCCGATGGTTTCTACAAAGATCGTTATGTTTATCGGCACTTTGCATCGGCC
GCGCTCCCGATTCCGGAAGTGCTTGACATTGGGGAATTCAGCGAGAGCCTGACCTATTGCATCTCCCGCC
GTGCACAGGGTGTCACGTTGCAAGACCTGCCTGAAACCGAACTGCCCGCTGTTCTGCAGCCGGTCGCGGA
GGCCATGGATGCGATCGCTGCGGCCGATCTTAGCCAGACGAGCGGGTTCGGCCCATTCGGACCGCAAGGA
ATCGGTCAATACACTACATGGCGTGATTTCATATGCGCGATTGCTGATCCCCATGTGTATCACTGGCAAA
CTGTGATGGACGACACCGTCAGTGCGTCCGTCGCGCAGGCTCTCGATGAGCTGATGCTTTGGGCCGAGGA
CTGCCCCGAAGTCCGGCACCTCGTGCACGCGGATTTCGGCTCCAACAATGTCCTGACGGACAATGGCCGC
ATAACAGCGGTCATTGACTGGAGCGAGGCGATGTTCGGGGATTCCCAATACGAGGTCGCCAACATCTTCT
TCTGGAGGCCGTGGTTGGCTTGTATGGAGCAGCAGACGCGCTACTTCGAGCGGAGGCATCCGGAGCTTGC
AGGATCGCCGCGGCTCCGGGCGTATATGCTCCGCATTGGTCTTGACCAACTCTATCAGAGCTTGGTTGAC
GGCAATTTCGATGATGCAGCTTGGGCGCAGGGTCGATGCGACGCAATCGTCCGATCCGGAGCCGGGACTG
TCGGGCGTACACAAATCGCCCGCAGAAGCGCGGCCGTCTGGACCGATGGCTGTGTAGAAGTACTCGCCGA
TAGTGGAAACCGACGCCCCAGCACTCGTCCGAGGGCAAAGGAATAGCACGTGCTACGAGATTTCGATTCC
ACCGCCGCCTTCTATGAAAGGTTGGGCTTCGGAATCGTTTTCCGGGACGCCGGCTGGATGATCCTCCAGC
GCGGGGATCTCATGCTGGAGTTCTTCGCCCACCCCAACTTGTTTATTGCAGCTTATAATGGTTACAAATA
AAGCAATAGCATCACAAATTTCACAAATAAAGCATTTTTTTCACTGCATTCTAGTTGTGGTTTGTCCAAA
CTCATCAATGTATCTTATCATGTCTGTATACCGTCGACCTCTAGCTAGAGCTTGGCGTAATCATGGTCAT
AGCTGTTTCCTGTGTGAAATTGTTATCCGCTCACAATTCCACACAACATACGAGCCGGAAGCATAAAGTG
TAAAGCCTGGGGTGCCTAATGAGTGAGCTAACTCACATTAATTGCGTTGCGCTCACTGCCCGCTTTCCAG
TCGGGAAACCTGTCGTGCCAGCTGCATTAATGAATCGGCCAACGCGCGGGGAGAGGCGGTTTGCGTATTG
GGCGCTCTTCCGCTTCCTCGCTCACTGACTCGCTGCGCTCGGTCGTTCGGCTGCGGCGAGCGGTATCAGC
TCACTCAAAGGCGGTAATACGGTTATCCACAGAATCAGGGGATAACGCAGGAAAGAACATGTGAGCAAAA
GGCCAGCAAAAGGCCAGGAACCGTAAAAAGGCCGCGTTGCTGGCGTTTTTCCATAGGCTCCGCCCCCCTG
ACGAGCATCACAAAAATCGACGCTCAAGTCAGAGGTGGCGAAACCCGACAGGACTATAAAGATACCAGGC
GTTTCCCCCTGGAAGCTCCCTCGTGCGCTCTCCTGTTCCGACCCTGCCGCTTACCGGATACCTGTCCGCC
TTTCTCCCTTCGGGAAGCGTGGCGCTTTCTCATAGCTCACGCTGTAGGTATCTCAGTTCGGTGTAGGTCG
TTCGCTCCAAGCTGGGCTGTGTGCACGAACCCCCCGTTCAGCCCGACCGCTGCGCCTTATCCGGTAACTA
TCGTCTTGAGTCCAACCCGGTAAGACACGACTTATCGCCACTGGCAGCAGCCACTGGTAACAGGATTAGC
AGAGCGAGGTATGTAGGCGGTGCTACAGAGTTCTTGAAGTGGTGGCCTAACTACGGCTACACTAGAAGAA
CAGTATTTGGTATCTGCGCTCTGCTGAAGCCAGTTACCTTCGGAAAAAGAGTTGGTAGCTCTTGATCCGG
CAAACAAACCACCGCTGGTAGCGGTGGTTTTTTTGTTTGCAAGCAGCAGATTACGCGCAGAAAAAAAGGA
TCTCAAGAAGATCCTTTGATCTTTTCTACGGGGTCTGACGCTCAGTGGAACGAAAACTCACGTTAAGGGA
TTTTGGTCATGAGATTATCAAAAAGGATCTTCACCTAGATCCTTTTAAATTAAAAATGAAGTTTTAAATC
AATCTAAAGTATATATGAGTAAACTTGGTCTGACAGTTACCAATGCTTAATCAGTGAGGCACCTATCTCA
GCGATCTGTCTATTTCGTTCATCCATAGTTGCCTGACTCCCCGTCGTGTAGATAACTACGATACGGGAGG
GCTTACCATCTGGCCCCAGTGCTGCAATGATACCGCGAGACCCACGCTCACCGGCTCCAGATTTATCAGC
AATAAACCAGCCAGCCGGAAGGGCCGAGCGCAGAAGTGGTCCTGCAACTTTATCCGCCTCCATCCAGTCT
ATTAATTGTTGCCGGGAAGCTAGAGTAAGTAGTTCGCCAGTTAATAGTTTGCGCAACGTTGTTGCCATTG
CTACAGGCATCGTGGTGTCACGCTCGTCGTTTGGTATGGCTTCATTCAGCTCCGGTTCCCAACGATCAAG
GCGAGTTACATGATCCCCCATGTTGTGCAAAAAAGCGGTTAGCTCCTTCGGTCCTCCGATCGTTGTCAGA
AGTAAGTTGGCCGCAGTGTTATCACTCATGGTTATGGCAGCACTGCATAATTCTCTTACTGTCATGCCAT
CCGTAAGATGCTTTTCTGTGACTGGTGAGTACTCAACCAAGTCATTCTGAGAATAGTGTATGCGGCGACC
GAGTTGCTCTTGCCCGGCGTCAATACGGGATAATACCGCGCCACATAGCAGAACTTTAAAAGTGCTCATC
ATTGGAAAACGTTCTTCGGGGCGAAAACTCTCAAGGATCTTACCGCTGTTGAGATCCAGTTCGATGTAAC
CCACTCGTGCACCCAACTGATCTTCAGCATCTTTTACTTTCACCAGCGTTTCTGGGTGAGCAAAAACAGG
AAGGCAAAATGCCGCAAAAAAGGGAATAAGGGCGACACGGAAATGTTGAATACTCATACTCTTCCTTTTT
CAATATTATTGAAGCATTTATCAGGGTTATTGTCTCATGAGCGGATACATATTTGAATGTATTTAGAAAA
ATAAACAAATAGGGGTTCCGCGCACATTTCCCCGAAAAGTGCCACCTGACGTC
Features (pLannotate 1.2.2; 21 found; start..end, strand, type, name):
     28..80      -  misc_feature   bom (fragment): basis of mobility region from pBR322
    235..614     +  enhancer       CMV enhancer: human cytomegalovirus immediate early enhancer
    615..818     +  promoter       CMV promoter: human cytomegalovirus (CMV) immediate early promoter
    814..847     +  LTR            5' LTR (truncated) (fragment): truncated 5' long terminal repeat (LTR) from HIV-1
    863..881     +  promoter       T7 promoter: promoter for bacteriophage T7 RNA polymerase
    918..936     +  promoter       SP6 promoter: promoter for bacteriophage SP6 RNA polymerase
   1027..5127    +  CDS            cas9: CAS9_STRP1 - Also known as csn1 From Streptococcus pyogenes serotype M1.
   5212..5436    +  polyA_signal   bGH poly(A) signal: bovine growth hormone polyadenylation signal
   5440..5461    +  promoter       SV40 promoter (fragment): SV40 enhancer and early promoter
   5482..5910    +  rep_origin     f1 ori (sequence partly withheld): f1 bacteriophage origin of replication; arrow indicates direction of (+) strand synthesis
   5924..6253    +  promoter       SV40 promoter: SV40 enhancer and early promoter
   6302..7327    +  CDS            HygR: aminoglycoside phosphotransferase from E. coli; aph(4)-Ia; confers resistance to hygromycin
   7337..7462    +  CDS            ble (fragment): BLE_KLEPN - Experimental evidence at protein level: Swiss-Prot protein existence level 1. Binding protein with a strong affinity to the bleomycin family of antibiotics. Binds to CL990; an antimitotic-antibiotic compound. From Klebsiella pneumoniae.
   7457..7578    +  polyA_signal   SV40 poly(A) signal: SV40 polyadenylation signal
   7651..7667    -  protein_bind   lac operator: The lac repressor binds to the lac operator to inhibit transcription in E. coli. This inhibition can be relieved by adding lactose or isopropyl-β-D-thiogalactopyranoside (IPTG). lac repressor encoded by lacI
   7675..7705    -  promoter       lac promoter: promoter for the E. coli lac operon
   7720..7741    -  protein_bind   CAP binding site: CAP binding activates transcription in the presence of cAMP. E. coli catabolite activator protein
   7754..7846    -  CDS            lacI (fragment): lac repressor; lacI; The lac repressor binds to the lac operator to inhibit transcription in E. coli. This inhibition can be relieved by adding lactose or isopropyl-β-D-thiogalactopyranoside (IPTG).
   8029..8617    -  rep_origin     ori: high-copy-number ColE1/pMB1/pBR322/pUC origin of replication
   8788..9648    -  CDS            AmpR: β-lactamase; bla; confers resistance to ampicillin, carbenicillin, and related antibiotics
   9649..9753    -  promoter       AmpR promoter: bla
