[The description below was written by a language model from this plasmid's Addgene catalogue record and pLannotate feature annotations shown in this document.]
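Description:
pcDNA3.1-Hyg-nCas9n is a 9.8 kb mammalian expression plasmid built on the pcDNA3.1(-)-Hyg backbone and catalogued as a CRISPR vector for expressing a nuclear-targeted Cas9. It is maintained in E. coli as a high-copy plasmid through a ColE1/pUC-type origin with ampicillin selection from the β-lactamase gene. It also carries an f1 phage origin that permits single-stranded DNA production. Transfected eukaryotic cells can be selected through a hygromycin phosphotransferase cassette driven by the SV40 enhancer/early promoter and terminated by the SV40 polyadenylation signal, which allows stable Cas9-expressing lines to be isolated.

The payload is the Streptococcus pyogenes Cas9 coding sequence, cloned between BamHI and XbaI sites that were both preserved. According to the catalogue entry, it is flanked by an SV40 nuclear localisation signal at each terminus (the two "n" letters in the name). These signals are not annotated separately in the feature table, which marks only the Cas9 open reading frame of about 4.1 kb. Transcription is driven by the human cytomegalovirus immediate-early enhancer and promoter and ends at the bovine growth hormone polyadenylation signal. T7 and SP6 phage promoters lie between the CMV promoter and the coding sequence, so in principle they could serve for in vitro transcription of Cas9 mRNA. The record does not indicate any nickase or catalytically inactivating mutations. No guide RNA cassette is annotated, so a guide would have to be supplied separately. Short annotated fragments (HIV-1 LTR, ble, lacI, bom) appear to be backbone remnants or incidental matches rather than functional elements. The stated purpose is simply expression of nuclear Cas9, and the associated publication concerns the functions of cyprinid Viperin.
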