Addgene plasmid #217487: pcDNA3.1-Hyg-nCas9n
Purpose: Expression of nuclear nCas9n
Depositing lab: Bertrand Collet. Depositing organization: INRAE Jouy-en-Josas. Publication: Unexpected regulatory functions of cyprinid Viperin on inflammation and metabolism. Chaumont L, Jouneau L, Huetz F, van Muilekom DR, Peruzzi M, Raffy C, Le Hir J, Minke J, Boudinot P, Collet B. BMC Genomics. 2024 Jun 29;25(1):650. doi: 10.1186/s12864-024-10566-x. PubMed 38951796.
Backbone
  Vector backbone: pcDNA3.1-(-)-Hyg
  Vector type: Mammalian Expression, CRISPR
  Selectable markers: Hygromycin
Growth in bacteria
  Bacterial resistance: Ampicillin, 100 μg/mL
  Growth temperature: 37°C
  Growth strain: DH5alpha
  Copy number: High Copy
Gene/Insert
  Gene/Insert name: Cas9
  Species: S pyogenes
  Promoter: CMV
  Tag / fusion protein: SV40 NLS (N terminal on insert); SV40 NLS (C terminal on insert)
  Cloning method: Restriction Enzyme; 5′ cloning site BamHI (not destroyed); 3′ cloning site XbaI (not destroyed)
  Sequencing primers: 5′ GGCTAACTAGAGAACCCACTG; 3′ GGCAACTAGAAGGCACAGTC
Terms and licenses: Academic/Nonprofit Terms; Industry Terms: Not Available to Industry
How to cite: pcDNA3.1-Hyg-nCas9n was a gift from Bertrand Collet (Addgene plasmid # 217487 ; http://n2t.net/addgene:217487 ; RRID:Addgene_217487)
